Addgene plasmid #240327: pDonr 201_MGA
Purpose: Entry vector for Gateway with MGA
Depositing lab: Junjie Chen. Depositing organization: University of Texas MD Anderson Cancer Center. Publication: USP7 substrates identified by proteomics analysis reveal the specificity of USP7. Nie L, Wang C, Liu X, Teng H, Li S, Huang M, Feng X, Pei G, Hang Q, Zhao Z, Gan B, Ma L, Chen J. Genes Dev. 2022 Sep 1;36(17-18):1016-1030. doi: 10.1101/gad.349848.122. Epub 2022 Oct 27. PubMed 36302555.
Backbone
  Vector backbone: pDonr 201
  Vector type: Bacterial Expression
Growth in bacteria
  Bacterial resistance: Kanamycin, 50 μg/mL
  Growth temperature: 37°C
  Growth strain: DH5alpha
  Copy number: High Copy
Gene/Insert
  Gene/Insert name: MGA
  Species: H. sapiens (human)
  Entrez Gene: MGA (a.k.a. MAD5, MXD5)
  Cloning method: Gateway Cloning
Terms and licenses: Academic/Nonprofit Terms; Industry Terms: Not Available to Industry
How to cite: pDonr 201_MGA was a gift from Junjie Chen (Addgene plasmid # 240327 ; http://n2t.net/addgene:240327 ; RRID:Addgene_240327)
