[The description below was written by a language model from this plasmid's Addgene catalogue record and pLannotate feature annotations shown in this document.]
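Description:
pDonr 201_MGA is a Gateway entry clone built on the pDONR 201 backbone and carrying the human MGA coding sequence (also known as MAD5 or MXD5). The catalogue lists it as a bacterial expression vector, but its stated purpose, and the layout of the annotated sequence, are those of a shuttle or storage clone. No promoter driving the insert, epitope tag or reporter is annotated, so the plasmid is not expected to express MGA on its own. It is maintained in E. coli through a high-copy ColE1/pUC-type origin of replication and selected with kanamycin through an aminoglycoside phosphotransferase (KanR) gene.

In the roughly 11.6 kb sequenced record, the MGA open reading frame accounts for most of the plasmid, spans the numbering origin of the circular sequence, and is flanked directly by attL1 and attL2. These sites are produced when an insert is recombined into a donor vector, and they are the substrates for the LR Clonase reaction. LR recombination moves the ORF directionally into any attR-containing destination vector, which then supplies the promoter, tags and selection appropriate for the chosen host. The rrnB T1 and T2 terminators next to attL1 block transcriptional read-through from the backbone into the cassette.

MGA encodes a large dual-specificity transcription factor that heterodimerises with MAX, regulates both MAX-network and T-box target genes, and antagonises MYC-driven transcriptional activation and transformation. The clone is associated with a proteomic study of USP7 substrates, so it probably served as the source for MGA expression constructs in that work. The record does not state which isoform is present or whether the ORF retains a stop codon.
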