Features (pLannotate 1.2.2; 7 found; start..end, strand, type, name):
   3212..3311    -  protein_bind   attL1: mutant version of attL; recombination site for the Gateway® LR reaction LR Clonase™
   3367..3410    -  terminator     rrnB T1 terminator: Escherichia coli rrnB; transcription terminator T1 from the E. coli rrnB gene
   3542..3569    +  terminator     rrnB T2 terminator: transcription terminator T2 from the E. coli rrnB gene
   3704..4292    -  rep_origin     ori: high-copy-number ColE1/pMB1/pBR322/pUC origin of replication
   4435..5244    -  CDS            KanR: aminoglycoside phosphotransferase; aph(3')-Ia; confers resistance to kanamycin in bacteria or G418 (Geneticin®) in eukaryotes
   5367..5466    +  protein_bind   attL2: mutant version of attL; recombination site for the Gateway® LR reaction LR Clonase™
   5471..3209    -  CDS            MGA (across the origin): MGAP_HUMAN - Also known as KIAA0518, MAD5. Experimental evidence at protein level: Swiss-Prot protein existence level 1. Functions as a dual-specificity transcription factor, regulating the expression of both MAX-network and T-box family target genes. Functions as a repressor or an activator. Binds to 5'- AATTTCACACCTAGGTGTGAAATT-3' core sequence and seems to regulate MYC-MAX target genes. Suppresses transcriptional activation by MYC and inhibits MYC-dependent cell transformation. Function activated by heterodimerization with MAX. This heterodimerization serves the dual function of both genera
>Addgene plasmid #240327 | pDonr 201_MGA | addgene full sequence | sequence record 488957 | Addgene NGS Result
CAGTGAGCAGGTTGGCGCTTCTCCAAAGCTAGACTGGAACATACACAACCCAGTCGACAGAAGTCATTGT
TGCAGGGAGGGGCTCGTTTCCTTATGATTGTGTGGATAGGTTTAGTTTTGAGGGATGCTTGAGCTGTAAG
TAGAGTTGTTAAGGATACATCTGCTCGCTCTTCTGTGATGTATGTCCTTGGTTTTCCTTCCCAAAGTGCA
CAGTCTTCCAGGTCCATTAGCTTCACCTGAGATTTAGACAAGCCTGGAGGGCGACTTCCCTGTTGCTGTT
GCTGCTGCTGCTGTGCCTGCCGCAAACTAATCTGCTTTGGAAATATATTTTCATCCAAAGTTGGCACAAC
AAAGTTATTCGCCTGATTTTCTGAGATGATGCCTGAAGAATTCTTGGTAACCTTATCTCCTAGAATCACA
TGAGAGTATTTCTGCTTTGGTGAAACAGGGTATGGTAAAATGGATTTATAAGATGATTTAGTTCGGCCAC
TGAAAGTTGCCTGTCTGTTTTGAGACTTTGCCTTTCGAGAGACAGGGGGTACAGAATGAGGTTTCAAAGA
ATAAGAGGTAGAAGGGGAAATAGTAGATTGCTTCTTTAGTACACTATCAAGTGTTCGTACATAACTGGTA
CTCTTAGTGGGAAGCTGGTACACCACAGGAGATGTGGGAGCATTAGAAGAAAAACCCATGCTTGTTTCCA
TCAGCTTGCCTTCATTTTCCAAGTATTCATCTAGCTTATCACTACAGAAAGCAGAACGATTTTTCAGTGA
ACTTTCTGAATTTCCACCTTCATTCCTAGATGCAGAAGCACTATGAAATTTTCCCCTCCATCCCTTGATC
TTAGTGAAATCATTGGTTTTCCCTGTCCTAGAAACAAAGGGAAATCCCGCATCAGGAGAGGCAGGGTTGG
TTCCTGTAAGGTTCCAAAAAGGAAAGCTAGTAGCTGGAGCCAAAGGTAACTGTACTCCCAAGTATTTAAG
ATCAATGCTCATTGTTGGATCCACTGAATTCAATTTTAAGCCCACTTCTTGAAGACCAGGATGTATCACC
TGCTTGTGCCGCAAAGTCTTCAAATCTTCTATCAATTCCTTTTCCAACTGGGAAATTCTTGCTCTGTAAC
CTGAGTCATTTGTGGTTGATGCCTGGAGACTAGAAGATTCTTCTGTTGTCCCATCAACTGCATGAATGTC
TAGAGCTTCCTTTGATTCAAAGGAAACAAAGAGAACACCATCCACATCTTCCAGATCAGGCTTCACATCT
GGAAAGGTACTCCCAGGGCTTACAGGTGTATTCTTTGTAGAAATTAAAGACTTTCCTGTGTTCTTAGGTG
GTCGTCCTGCCTTACAGAGTTTCAATTTTCGTGGCCTTCCTCTTTTTCCAGGGACATTTGGAGAGGCATT
CTGATTAGCATTCACTACCTTTGCGGCTGTTGCAATCTTAAGCATAGTTGTTCTCTTTCTGCCCAAGTCC
TCTTTTCCTGAAAGTGAGTCTCCAACTGAATCCTTTGAATCGTCGAGTATTCTTTCTGTGCTAATGCTGT
CAGATATATCAGGATATTTCCACTGAGGCTCTTTCAGTAAGGGATATTTTTGTACCACTCTGAGATCTGG
TGAATGTTTTCTAAGACCATTTTCTGATTCCTTGCCTAAGCAGAAGGCAGTCTCATTGGAATTTTCAATG
TATGTAGGCAAATATTCCAATTCTGCCAACATAGAAGATTTATCCTTTCGAGATGTGGAAAGCATGTTAT
CGGGGAGTTCAGAAATCTTAACTGTGCTTCTGGTGACAGCACAGGGCTCCAGATAGACTACTGGCATCTT
TCCAGTGTCTAATTTGAACATTTTAGCTTTAGCAACACCTGATGGGCTGCTTGGAAGCCATTTAGAAGAT
AGATGGTCAGCTTCTGGGTTGTCAACTTTATTGTGCCTCTTTAGCTGTTTCTCTAGTATAGGATCATCAT
CACTGTTTGAGTATACATCCGTCTCTTCATCTGTCTCTTCCTGTTTCACAGTGACCCCTTCTGGGCACTC
ACCAAGTTCGTAGTCATAATCATCTAGAGGTTCCTCTTTAATAACAACATTGAAGCTTCCGTTCTGGTCT
AACGGTGAGGCTACACGGGAGTCATCTTCAAAACTGCTGGCAATAAGACATTCAGAAATCTCTTGCTTCA
ATTGAGGAACTTCACTAAGTGCTGAATCAGTATCCATGAAACCAAGAAAGTCTCGTTTTATATTAAGGGA
AGTCTTCTCCAAACCCTTGCCTGATGTTTCATGACCCCTTGACAAAGGATCCAAATCACCTGGTTGTATC
TCTGACCCCTGACCTTCTGTAAGACGGACCCGATGACCAGAAGAACTGGAAATATTATTCCCTTCTTGGT
CAGAGCTGTTCTTTTGTTTTCCATCTCTCTGGGGCTTATTATTCAGCCCATCATCCCGAAAGCCTTTGGC
AAATGGATTGTAATCTATTTTCAGCTGAGTAATCTGAATGTTCTGATAAGCTGTTACTGCAAAGAATTCA
GTCTGTGGGAAGGTAAAAGTGTGGACACCAGGGCCATTTAATTGTATCACCTCCACAGCCTTTTCTGCAG
GCACCAAATGAAGCCTCGGCAGGTAACGATGCATAGAGTGCAAGATGATATGCCCTTCTTGGTCCAGTGT
ATTGTTGGTAAGTTTGAGTTTATAGAAAGATACTGGTTGATGCATCCAATAATGACCTGTGGAAGGAGAT
TCTGGATGAATGAAAACCCTCCCCAAAACATGAGGTTCAGCCTTCCCACTAGGTTCCCACCAACGACCAT
TCCACTTATAACGATGGTTATCCACAGGAGATATATCCATGACAAGAATATACTTCAAATTTGAATCTAA
ACCTGTTATCCAATAACGACAGTAAGGAAACATGCGTCTTCCTTGCTTGGTCAGAATCATCTCTGTGCTT
CGATGATAGAACTCATTCCACATACTATTGTTATCGAGGGTAACAGTGATTCCACCCACAGTACAATCAG
CTGGAAGGCAAATCTTCCCTTTAGATTTTACTGGTGATGACACACTACTAGCCAAAGCACAGGCATCCTG
ATTAGTAACCAAAATTCCTTGATCAGTTTTGCCATTTCCTGGCTGCTTTAAGATGACAAAGAAGGTAGGT
GCTGCTCCTGCCACTGTTCCACCATCTTGATTAGCCAATATAATCTGCTGTTTCTCCTCGAAGCCTGCTT
TTTTGTACAAAGTTGGCATTATAAAAAAGCATTGCTCATCAATTTGTTGCAACGAACAGGTCACTATCAG
TCAAAATAAAATCATTATTTGGGGCCCGAGATCCATGCTAGCGTTAACGCGAGAGTAGGGAACTGCCAGG
CATCAAATAAAACGAAAGGCTCAGTCGGAAGACTGGGCCTTTCGTTTTATCTGTTGTTTGTCGGTGAACG
CTCTCCTGAGTAGGACAAATCCGCCGGGAGCGGATTTGAACGTTGTGAAGCAACGGCCCGGAGGGTGGCG
GGCAGGACGCCCGCCATAAACTGCCAGGCATCAAACTAAGCAGAAGGCCATCCTGACGGATGGCCTTTTT
GCGTTTCTACAAACTCTTCCTGGCTAGCGGTAATACGGTTATCCACAGAATCAGGGGATAACGCAGGAAA
GAACATGTGAGCAAAAGGCCAGCAAAAGGCCAGGAACCGTAAAAAGGCCGCGTTGCTGGCGTTTTTCCAT
AGGCTCCGCCCCCCTGACGAGCATCACAAAAATCGACGCTCAAGTCAGAGGTGGCGAAACCCGACAGGAC
TATAAAGATACCAGGCGTTTCCCCCTGGAAGCTCCCTCGTGCGCTCTCCTGTTCCGACCCTGCCGCTTAC
CGGATACCTGTCCGCCTTTCTCCCTTCGGGAAGCGTGGCGCTTTCTCATAGCTCACGCTGTAGGTATCTC
AGTTCGGTGTAGGTCGTTCGCTCCAAGCTGGGCTGTGTGCACGAACCCCCCGTTCAGCCCGACCGCTGCG
CCTTATCCGGTAACTATCGTCTTGAGTCCAACCCGGTAAGACACGACTTATCGCCACTGGCAGCAGCCAC
TGGTAACAGGATTAGCAGAGCGAGGTATGTAGGCGGTGCTACAGAGTTCTTGAAGTGGTGGCCTAACTAC
GGCTACACTAGAAGAACAGTATTTGGTATCTGCGCTCTGCTGAAGCCAGTTACCTTCGGAAAAAGAGTTG
GTAGCTCTTGATCCGGCAAACAAACCACCGCTGGTAGCGGTGGTTTTTTTGTTTGCAAGCAGCAGATTAC
GCGCAGAAAAAAAGGATCTCAAGAAGATCCTTTGATCTTTTCTACGGGGTCTGACGCTCAGTGGAACGAA
AACTCACGTTAAGGGATTTTGGTCATGAGCTTGCGCCGTCCCGTCAAGTCAGCGTAATGCTCTGCCAGTG
TTACAACCAATTAACCAATTCTGATTAGAAAAACTCATCGAGCATCAAATGAAACTGCAATTTATTCATA
TCAGGATTATCAATACCATATTTTTGAAAAAGCCGTTTCTGTAATGAAGGAGAAAACTCACCGAGGCAGT
TCCATAGGATGGCAAGATCCTGGTATCGGTCTGCGATTCCGACTCGTCCAACATCAATACAACCTATTAA
TTTCCCCTCGTCAAAAATAAGGTTATCAAGTGAGAAATCACCATGAGTGACGACTGAATCCGGTGAGAAT
GGCAAAAGTTTATGCATTTCTTTCCAGACTTGTTCAACAGGCCAGCCATTACGCTCGTCATCAAAATCAC
TCGCATCAACCAAACCGTTATTCATTCGTGATTGCGCCTGAGCGAGACGAAATACGCGATCGCTGTTAAA
AGGACAATTACAAACAGGAATCGAATGCAACCGGCGCAGGAACACTGCCAGCGCATCAACAATATTTTCA
CCTGAATCAGGATATTCTTCTAATACCTGGAATGCTGTTTTTCCGGGGATCGCAGTGGTGAGTAACCATG
CATCATCAGGAGTACGGATAAAATGCTTGATGGTCGGAAGAGGCATAAATTCCGTCAGCCAGTTTAGTCT
GACCATCTCATCTGTAACATCATTGGCAACGCTACCTTTGCCATGTTTCAGAAACAACTCTGGCGCATCG
GGCTTCCCATACAAGCGATAGATTGTCGCACCTGATTGCCCGACATTATCGCGAGCCCATTTATACCCAT
ATAAATCAGCATCCATGTTGGAATTTAATCGCGGCCTCGACGTTTCCCGTTGAATATGGCTCATAACACC
CCTTGTATTACTGTTTATGTAAGCAGACAGTTTTATTGTTCATGATGATATATTTTTATCTTGTGCAATG
TAACATCAGAGATTTTGAGACACGGGCCAGAGCTGCAGCTGGATGGCAAATAATGATTTTATTTTGACTG
ATAGTGACCTGTTCGTTGCAACAAATTGATAAGCAATGCTTTCTTATAATGCCAACTTTGTACAAGAAAG
CTGGGTTTTATTTCCCTGCAGAACTTGGTGAGGCCCCCGAGTTGCCCAATTTAGCCACAACAGGTGCCAA
TGTAGGCATCACCTTGCTTTCCCGGCCTTCCTGGTCATTCCCTGTTAAGTTCATTTTGTGTCCAACTGAC
CCAACTTTGGCAGCTATAGGTGCCAAACAAGGCATCACCTTGAGACTCTGACCATCTGCATCACTGGAAG
GATTAGCTACTTTTAAACCTAGAGGGGCCAACTTTGGCATAGGCCTCCACAAAGTGTCTGTGCTGTTGCT
GTTCTCCAAGCCAGTCTTCATGTGTAGGGTGGGGGGTGAGGACACACTTTCGGGCTCTGCAGGGAGGCCA
GAAGTATTCTTCCCTCCATCAATAGCTTTCTTGTTGGAAAGGAGGGAATCCTTTATTTCAGAGTCAATAA
CAATCTTAAGGACATCTGGCTCAGAGGCTGGTTCTGCAAGTTGTTTTTCATTCTCAGAAAAGTCATCGTC
TTCCAAGTGCAAGAGGAGGGGACTGATAGAGTCACTCTCCCCTTGAACATCAGGCAACTCTTTCAAACCA
GTTCCCAAGTGCTCAACCTGGAAAGTTGCTCTGCTTCCAGGAGGAACCTTACTAATAAAAGCCCGCCGAG
CATCCCCTGGGAACTCTGTATCCATAGAGCTGGGTAGTTCAGCCAGGCCAACAGAGTCATCATTTAGTTG
TTGATTAAGAAAGGCAATTTCATTGAGCAGTGAAGTCAGTGTCTCATCAGTATCATCCTCATCTTCCATG
TTAGTCAGCAGTTCACTGGAATCAAGAGCTGCTTCCTCTATAGCTGATGTTACTTTCCTCAGTTCCATCT
CTATGCTTGAGTCCTTGAGATCTTTCATCTTTAATTTATGAAATGAAGAATCCTTTGACTTCACTCTCTC
CCCTCTTGATTCACTCTCTTTCCATTTATACTGAATCCCTCTCATATCACCAGAAATCTTTTTAGGTAAG
AACTCTTGTGCTTTCTGCATATTGGAAACGTCAACTATTTGTGGATAACCAGAATCTTTGTTTGCCAGAA
AAACCTGCGTTGGACCCAACGTCACTCTGCCATCTCTGTTTCCTCTGGAAGAGATTCTACCCTTATCCTC
TAAGGAATTATCTTCATTCCTGACGGTGTCTTTCAGATGGTCAGATGGCTTGCTATCAGGAACTTCATGA
GGATATTTGCTGCCACCCATATCTACCAAACCTCCCTCTGTGGCCAATGATGTCACATTAACAATTCGTG
GCATCATAAATAAGTCGTCATTTTCTGGTAGAGCCACAGCACTACCGGCAACTTGAGGCTTAAGATCAGA
TTCTAAGAGATCAGGAGAAACAGCTACCACTGGTCCTGAGAATAGGGGACCTTTTAGGGTGAGCAATTGC
CCTTGCGGAGTCATCACAAGGTTGGCAGAGGTGTGTGGAGTGTTCAAGGGTGAGGTATTTTCTGTGGCCT
GGTCTTTTTTTCTGGAAAGAATCAAAGGTTTCCCCCTCCTGTTATTTATAAACATCTGTCCAAGATCTAC
AGATGATGCAGAAGATCCTTCCTGCTGTTTGCTAATTCTGGGAGATATGTCAAACTCATCTGATCCCATC
TTCTTTTTTCTTTTTTGTGCCTCTAGTGCTTGCTGTTTTGCATAAATATACTCTAGCTTCTTCAGGACCA
CTTCTTCTGTCTTACCTGAAAGAGACGATACTTTCCGTATCAGAATATTCCGTTTTCGAGTCAGGAGATT
TTTCTGTCCTATCAATTTGTCTGCCTGATCTGTTAGTCCCTGAATTTCACTGAAGGCTCGAGTAAGAATG
AGACTTTTGGAAACCTTGGAAGAATGAAGTAATCCCAATGTGATCTTTAATTTCTCAAAGAGATCCCTCA
TTTCACCACGCCGCCGCCGCTCATTGGCAGTGTGTGTCCGGCGATAATAAGCAAACGCTTCTGCTTCTTT
CTGTAGTTTGTCACTCCAGTAATCAGGCTTCAGTTTTAGAGGAATTGGTGGAGCCTTTCGACTCCTTTCA
GCTGCTTTTTCATCTGCAGAGATGTGAGTACAGGACGGCTGTTTGAATGACTGTGTGTGGGCCGCTGTGG
TCTTCAGGTGAGCAACATTAATTTCCTCTGAGAGCTCTTCTACAGTCTCAATGTCCACGTGCTCCTCATC
ATCCTCAATGTATTCTACACAGTTATTCTTTTCTACATCATCAACCTCCTCACTCTGGTAGTCAGAAACA
ACATCCACAATTTCATCAATAGAATCATCAGTTTTCTCATTATCATCTTCATCATCTTCTTCCAAATCCA
AAACAGTGAAGTCAGCACTGCTTCTCCCACCCTTCTTCTCTTGCTTTGGTTGTATCTGTTCTCCAGGTAG
CAGTAAGTGACCCTGAAAATGTCCATTCCCTCTGCTGCTTTTTGCAGCTCTCCTAGGAACAATGGAGAAG
GCTGAAGGATTAGAAATCCTACTCCAAGAATCACATTCAGTTTTCAAAACTCTGGCATCTTCAGTAATTC
CACTTTTTCCAAGTAAGTCAGAGATGCCTTGTTCTTGCTGAAACACATCTGAATTTTCCTGACATGTCTT
TGTTTCTTTAATTAACTGCTCGTCTGCCTCTTTCTTACATTCCTGTGAAGCTCCAACACATTTCCTGGTT
AAGGGGCCCTTCAGATGTTTTCTCCATCTTTCCCTGTCTTTCTCCAGAGAGTCTCCACATTCCTTCTCTT
TGGCCTCTGGCTGTAGATTAGATTGCTGCTCCATAACTTTGCTTCCTGACAATTCAAATTTACTTTCTTC
CTTAAAGGTGACTGGAAATTCACTTGAGTTTTCTTCTGGATTGTCAAATCCTTTCTGCTGTTCCACCTTC
ACATCACCAAGTTTTTGATGCTGTACTTTACTTAAATTTTGGACTGTCTTATTACTGGCTTTTTCAGAAA
TGGTCCTAACTTCCAGAACAGCCACTTTTTCTTTGGAACTCTTACGATTCCTAGCCCCATATTCTTCATT
AACATCTTTATAATCTTGATCTGTATGTGACCCAGTGATACAGGAATGCTCAGATGGTTTGACAGTTGCA
CAACCTTCTTCTGGAAGGCATTCTTCATCCAAATGATCACCCCTATCTTCCAAGGAATCATTCAGAGTTT
CTTCTGAGGTAGCAGCTCCTGAGTTTTGTTTTATTACATTAGCCTCAGGGTCTACAGCCTCTCCTTCTGA
CTGTAGAACCTTCTTCGTTTCTTGCTCTCTTTTTATTGAGTTTGTTTCATCTTTCTGGTCTGGATTCTGA
GATTCTCTCTTCATCTGAAGGGAAGCAACATGCTGAAGAATGGAGCTAGGAACAGGCTTTTGTCCTGGGA
GCTGTAACAAGGCAAAACTACCAGACTGGAGAGGAATAAGACTGGCTGTACCAACAGGCTGTCCTCCTGA
GCTATAAGTTATTTTGGTTTCAGAGCCTGTTTTACTTGCAAAGCTTTGTGGTTCAGGAGGAGAAATCCTC
AGGGTCAATGTACCAGCCTGAGACACAAAACTAGCTCCAGAGGAAAGCAATGATGGTGCCTGAGTGATAA
CATTCACTGCTGAAGAAGACCCAACAGCTTGAATTACAGGATTCATGACAGAGAAAGCAGAGGACGAAGT
GGAAGATGGCGGAGTCTCAGAGGGTTTGGAAGGAGCAGGTAACCGGATTCCCATCACAGACCCTGGGTTC
CGAAACATGACAGGCTGTAAGTTGGGCTGGGTATTAGAGCCTCGAAGCTGATGCAAAGGTAGAAGCTGGA
CAATCTGCCCATTAGGGTGCCTGAATAAGTTCATTCCACTTGGACTCCTAACAGGCTGCAAGACCATCCG
ATGTCCCTGAAGTTGTGTGTTTGAGACAGGTCTAAGAGTAGGAGAACCCTGCTGCACTGGAATCAACAAC
AATCGAGGTCCAGCACGTTTCACTGTGTTAGGAGAGACCTGTGGAGTAGCCACTGGAATTTGAGCAGCAT
TTTCTGGTCTCTGGCTCACTGGTGGACTCCCATTAATTCCTGAGAGTATAATAGGAACAGAGCCCAGAGA
TGAAGTTGGTGTGGTCACCATGGAGGAAGATGCAGCTGCAGTCACCACGACTAAGGAGGTGGAAGCAGTG
GAAGCAACAGGAAGAGTTATGGTTGAAGGAGATGCTACCAAAGACTTAGGAAAAGCAACTGAAGCCACAG
GGGTAGTTATCCCAGTGGTTTTGGTAAGGTTCACAGTGGCTGTAGACTGGGTAGATGTTACAGAGGTGCT
GGTATTAGTTTCAGAGACCTCAACAACCCCTGTAGTGGTGGCACCAGAAGAATAAGTAGTTTCTTTAGTT
TCCACGTCAGAAATAGCAGTCATAGGTGTCACAGCAGTAGTATTTTCTAAAAACACTTGAGGGGTGGTAG
TAGTGACAGCAGCAGTCACAGGGCTGCACACCTGAACTGGCTCAGAAGAAACCACAGGTGTGACGACCAT
TACTGGAGAAGGTCTGATACTGAACTTCTGTGTCCCTGCCAGGGTTTGGGGTGTGCTAACTCCAGGTATC
TTCTGCTGCAAGGCTCCAACTTTACTCATCACAAACTGTGTGAACACACCACCAGGAGAGGGTCGAGCCG
CAATTGGCCGTTTTGCTGGGACAAACGCCTTCAGATTCTTCCCAGGGCGATTTGTTGCAGTGCCAGAGGA
GGATGCCATTTTGGAATTGGATGTTGAAGGCAACAGGGTACGTGGTTTCCTGGATGCAGCCACCTTGGCA
TTGGATGCTACCTTGGAGATGACAGTACTGAGGGTTGAGAGGTCCAGGACTGAGGGTCGCAACCTGCCTG
TGATATAAGCAGCTAGCCTATTGGCTGGATGCAATGCCCCCATCTGTCCCAATAGCAACTTAGCCTGCGG
GTAACTCTTACCATTAACCTGGATAAGCCCAGATGTACTTGAACTGGGTTTACGTTTATAGGCCACAAGC
TTCCCTGCAGGAGAAAGCCCTGCATAAAAAGGCAGACCTTTGCCTCCATGTAATCTCTCCCTCACTGAAT
CCAGGGCATCTGTCTGCACAGGAGAGATATCCTCCATTTTCCCAGGGGACAATGGACCATCAGGAGTCTC
TGATCCAGATTTCTCAGCCATATCATCTTGGTCTTGACATGATGGCATAGAGATTTTCACACGAGAAGAA
TAAACAGGAGGGTTCTTCTCACCCCGGCTCTTTCGCTGAGAAGCCAACTCAATGATGAAGCTGCCCACCT
TAAGTGATTGTGGCATGTTGCTATTGATGTGCTGGGATAAGATGCTCAAAATCTTGTTCCGATCTTCCTC
CCAGTTGCAGTCTGAGATGATCTCAATCAGTTTGGTGGGACCACCAGGTGACCTCTGATGCATATAAGAA
GTAGAAGAGGATTCTCCTTCATTGCAGGAAGACTTCCAGCTCTTTTCTTGTAATTTATCAGAATCATCCT
CCAAGTCACAGGTGAGTTGTTTTAAGGGCTGCTGTTCAGAATCAGGTTCCTTTGCATTATTATGGTTCTC
AGGGCTAGAATGACATGAAGTTTGCTGCTGAAATGATGGAGATGGGGAGGAGGAGGAAGATGGTTGTCTC
TGGTCCTCTTTTTTTCGCTCATATACTCGAACTCGAGCACAAGTCATCATACTTTCAAAGTACAAGTAGA
CTGGATCTTTGTCCTCTTCCCGAATCACAGGATTGGGTTTGGGAGTATATGACCGTGGAGATTTAATTCC
AGTGAGCAGTTTGCCCTTCACAGTAGGAGATAAAACTTCTGGCTGAGGCAATAACAATGGTTTCATAGGC
TCAATGACAGAAGGCGTGGGGATATAAACTGGTTCTGGATCTACTTCACCTTCTACTTTTACCCATAATG
GGTAATGTCGAACAGGCTGTTCAGGCTCTGTCTCACATATAGTGTATTCTAGCTTCTTTCTCTTCTTTTT
CTCTTTCAATTGTTCCTCCTCCTCCCTGATTCCTTCTTCCTCCTCCCTTGCCTCCTCTCCCAGAGTATCA
TAAAATACTGGATCTCGATGAGCAGCCTTCCTCTGAAAATGCTTAGTTTTGGATCCTCCTTTAACAAGTA
CAACTTTTCTTTTCAAACAAGTACAACCAAACATGCAGTCTGGTCGGCGG
